>Addgene plasmid #73349 | pAdx-CMV-dsRed | depositor full sequence | sequence record 145919 | Full plasmid sequence
CGTAACTATAACGGTCCTAAGGTAGCGACGCGCCTAGTTATTAATAGTAATCAATTACGGGGTCATTAGT
TCATAGCCCATATATGGAGTTCCGCGTTACATAACTTACGGTAAATGGCCCGCCTGGCTGACCGCCCAAC
GACCCCCGCCCATTGACGTCAATAATGACGTATGTTCCCATAGTAACGCCAATAGGGACTTTCCATTGAC
GTCAATGGGTGGAGTATTTACGGTAAACTGCCCACTTGGCAGTACATCAAGTGTATCATATGCCAAGTAC
GCCCCCTATTGACGTCAATGACGGTAAATGGCCCGCCTGGCATTATGCCCAGTACATGACCTTATGGGAC
TTTCCTACTTGGCAGTACATCTACGTATTAGTCATCGCTATTACCATGGTGATGCGGTTTTGGCAGTACA
TCAATGGGCGTGGATAGCGGTTTGACTCACGGGGATTTCCAAGTCTCCACCCCATTGACGTCAATGGGAG
TTTGTTTTGGCACCAAAATCAACGGGACTTTCCAAAATGTCGTAACAACTCCGCCCCATTGACGCAAATG
GGCGGTAGGCGTGTACGGTGGGAGGTCTATATAAGCAGAGCTGGTTTAGTGAACCGTCAGATCCGCTAGC
AAGCTTGGATCCCGGGCGGCCGCAATTGATCCGCCCCTCTCCCTCCCCCCCCCCCTAACGTTACTGGCCG
AAGCCGCTTGGAATAAGGCCGGTGTGCGTTTGTCTATATGTTATTTTCCACCATATTGCCGTCTTTTGGC
AATGTGAGGGCCCGGAAACCTGGCCCTGTCTTCTTGACGAGCATTCCTAGGGGTCTTTCCCCTCTCGCCA
AAGGAATGCAAGGTCTGTTGAATGTCGTGAAGGAAGCAGTTCCTCTGGAAGCTTCTTGAAGACAAACAAC
GTCTGTAGCGACCCTTTGCAGGCAGCGGAACCCCCCACCTGGCGACAGGTGCCTCTGCGGCCAAAAGCCA
CGTGTATAAGATACACCTGCAAAGGCGGCACAACCCCAGTGCCACGTTGTGAGTTGGATAGTTGTGGAAA
GAGTCAAATGGCTCTCCTCAAGCGTATTCAACAAGGGGCTGAAGGATGCCCAGAAGGTACCCCATTGTAT
GGGATCTGATCTGGGGCCTCGGTACACATGCTTTACATGTGTTTAGTCGAGGTTAAAAAAACGTCTAGGC
CCCCGAACCACGGGGACGTGGTTTTCCTTTGAAAAACACGATGATAATATGGCCACAAGATCCACCATGG
CCTCCTCCGAGGACGTCATCAAGGAGTTCATGCGCTTCAAGGTGCGCATGGAGGGCTCCGTGAACGGCCA
CGAGTTCGAGATCGAGGGCGAGGGCGAGGGCCGCCCCTACGAGGGCACCCAGACCGCCAAGCTGAAGGTG
ACCAAGGGCGGCCCCCTGCCCTTCGCCTGGGACATCCTGTCCCCCCAGTTCCAGTACGGCTCCAAGGTGT
ACGTGAAGCACCCCGCCGACATCCCCGACTACAAGAAGCTGTCCTTCCCCGAGGGCTTCAAGTGGGAGCG
CGTGATGAACTTCGAGGACGGCGGCGTGGTGACCGTGACCCAGGACTCCTCCCTGCAGGACGGCTCCTTC
ATCTACAAGGTGAAGTTCATCGGCGTGAACTTCCCCTCCGACGGCCCCGTAATGCAGAAGAAGACTATGG
GCTGGGAGGCCTCCACCGAGCGCCTGTACCCCCGCGACGGCGTGCTGAAGGGCGAGATCCACAAGGCCCT
GAAGCTGAAGGACGGCGGCCACTACCTGGTGGAGTTCAAGTCCATCTACATGGCCAAGAAGCCCGTGCAG
CTGCCCGGCTACTACTACGTGGACTCCAAGCTGGACATCACCTCCCACAACGAGGACTACACCATCGTGG
AGCAGTACGAGCGCGCCGAGGGCCGCCACCACCTGTTCCTGTAGGAATTCCTATCGATAAGTAAGTGACT
AGAACTTGTTTATTGCAGCTTATAATGGTTACAAATAAAGCAATAGCATCACAAATTTCACAAATAAAGC
ATTTTTTTCACTGCATTCTAGTTGTGGTTTGTCCAAACTCATCTGCACGCGTGGCGCGTATCTATGTCGG
GTGCGGAGAAAGAGGTAATGAAATGGCATCGACTCGAAGATCTGGGCGTGGTTAAGGGTGGGAAAGAATA
TATAAGGTGGGGGTCTTATGTAGTTTTGTATCTGTTTTGCAGCAGCCGCCGCCGCCATGAGCACCAACTC
GTTTGATGGAAGCATTGTGAGCTCATATTTGACAACGCGCATGCCCCCATGGGCCGGGGTGCGTCAGAAT
GTGATGGGCTCCAGCATTGATGGTCGCCCCGTCCTGCCCGCAAACTCTACTACCTTGACCTACGAGACCG
TGTCTGGAACGCCGTTGGAGACTGCAGCCTCCGCCGCCGCTTCAGCCGCTGCAGCCACCGCCCGCGGGAT
TGTGACTGACTTTGCTTTCCTGAGCCCGCTTGCAAGCAGTGCAGCTTCCCGTTCATCCGCCCGCGATGAC
AAGTTGACGGCTCTTTTGGCACAATTGGATTCTTTGACCCGGGAACTTAATGTCGTTTCTCAGCAGCTGT
TGGATCTGCGCCAGCAGGTTTCTGCCCTGAAGGCTTCCTCCCCTCCCAATGCGGTTTAAAACATAAATAA
AAAACCAGACTCTGTTTGGATTTGGATCAAGCAAGTGTCTTGCTGTCTTTATTTAGGGGTTTTGCGCGCG
CGGTAGGCCCGGGACCAGCGGTCTCGGTCGTTGAGGGTCCTGTGTATTTTTTCCAGGACGTGGTAAAGGT
GACTCTGGATGTTCAGATACATGGGCATAAGCCCGTCTCTGGGGTGGAGGTAGCACCACTGCAGAGCTTC
ATGCTGCGGGGTGGTGTTGTAGATGATCCAGTCGTAGCAGGAGCGCTGGGCGTGGTGCCTAAAAATGTCT
TTCAGTAGCAAGCTGATTGCCAGGGGCAGGCCCTTGGTGTAAGTGTTTACAAAGCGGTTAAGCTGGGATG
GGTGCATACGTGGGGATATGAGATGCATCTTGGACTGTATTTTTAGGTTGGCTATGTTCCCAGCCATATC
CCTCCGGGGATTCATGTTGTGCAGAACCACCAGCACAGTGTATCCGGTGCACTTGGGAAATTTGTCATGT
AGCTTAGAAGGAAATGCGTGGAAGAACTTGGAGACGCCCTTGTGACCTCCAAGATTTTCCATGCATTCGT
CCATAATGATGGCAATGGGCCCACGGGCGGCGGCCTGGGCGAAGATATTTCTGGGATCACTAACGTCATA
GTTGTGTTCCAGGATGAGATCGTCATAGGCCATTTTTACAAAGCGCGGGCGGAGGGTGCCAGACTGCGGT
ATAATGGTTCCATCCGGCCCAGGGGCGTAGTTACCCTCACAGATTTGCATTTCCCACGCTTTGAGTTCAG
ATGGGGGGATCATGTCTACCTGCGGGGCGATGAAGAAAACGGTTTCCGGGGTAGGGGAGATCAGCTGGGA
AGAAAGCAGGTTCCTGAGCAGCTGCGACTTACCGCAGCCGGTGGGCCCGTAAATCACACCTATTACCGGC
TGCAACTGGTAGTTAAGAGAGCTGCAGCTGCCGTCATCCCTGAGCAGGGGGGCCACTTCGTTAAGCATGT
CCCTGACTCGCATGTTTTCCCTGACCAAATCCGCCAGAAGGCGCTCGCCGCCCAGCGATAGCAGTTCTTG
CAAGGAAGCAAAGTTTTTCAACGGTTTGAGACCGTCCGCCGTAGGCATGCTTTTGAGCGTTTGACCAAGC
AGTTCCAGGCGGTCCCACAGCTCGGTCACCTGCTCTACGGCATCTCGATCCAGCATATCTCCTCGTTTCG
CGGGTTGGGGCGGCTTTCGCTGTACGGCAGTAGTCGGTGCTCGTCCAGACGGGCCAGGGTCATGTCTTTC
CACGGGCGCAGGGTCCTCGTCAGCGTAGTCTGGGTCACGGTGAAGGGGTGCGCTCCGGGCTGCGCGCTGG
CCAGGGTGCGCTTGAGGCTGGTCCTGCTGGTGCTGAAGCGCTGCCGGTCTTCGCCCTGCGCGTCGGCCAG
GTAGCATTTGACCATGGTGTCATAGTCCAGCCCCTCCGCGGCGTGGCCCTTGGCGCGCAGCTTGCCCTTG
GAGGAGGCGCCGCACGAGGGGCAGTGCAGACTTTTGAGGGCGTAGAGCTTGGGCGCGAGAAATACCGATT
CCGGGGAGTAGGCATCCGCGCCGCAGGCCCCGCAGACGGTCTCGCATTCCACGAGCCAGGTGAGCTCTGG
CCGTTCGGGGTCAAAAACCAGGTTTCCCCCATGCTTTTTGATGCGTTTCTTACCTCTGGTTTCCATGAGC
CGGTGTCCACGCTCGGTGACGAAAAGGCTGTCCGTGTCCCCGTATACAGACTTGAGAGGCCTGTCCTCGA
GCGGTGTTCCGCGGTCCTCCTCGTATAGAAACTCGGACCACTCTGAGACAAAGGCTCGCGTCCAGGCCAG
CACGAAGGAGGCTAAGTGGGAGGGGTAGCGGTCGTTGTCCACTAGGGGGTCCACTCGCTCCAGGGTGTGA
AGACACATGTCGCCCTCTTCGGCATCAAGGAAGGTGATTGGTTTGTAGGTGTAGGCCACGTGACCGGGTG
TTCCTGAAGGGGGGCTATAAAAGGGGGTGGGGGCGCGTTCGTCCTCACTCTCTTCCGCATCGCTGTCTGC
GAGGGCCAGCTGTTGGGGTGAGTACTCCCTCTGAAAAGCGGGCATGACTTCTGCGCTAAGATTGTCAGTT
TCCAAAAACGAGGAGGATTTGATATTCACCTGGCCCGCGGTGATGCCTTTGAGGGTGGCCGCATCCATCT
GGTCAGAAAAGACAATCTTTTTGTTGTCAAGCTTGGTGGCAAACGACCCGTAGAGGGCGTTGGACAGCAA
CTTGGCGATGGAGCGCAGGGTTTGGTTTTTGTCGCGATCGGCGCGCTCCTTGGCCGCGATGTTTAGCTGC
ACGTATTCGCGCGCAACGCACCGCCATTCGGGAAAGACGGTGGTGCGCTCGTCGGGCACCAGGTGCACGC
GCCAACCGCGGTTGTGCAGGGTGACAAGGTCAACGCTGGTGGCTACCTCTCCGCGTAGGCGCTCGTTGGT
CCAGCAGAGGCGGCCGCCCTTGCGCGAGCAGAATGGCGGTAGGGGGTCTAGCTGCGTCTCGTCCGGGGGG
TCTGCGTCCACGGTAAAGACCCCGGGCAGCAGGCGCGCGTCGAAGTAGTCTATCTTGCATCCTTGCAAGT
CTAGCGCCTGCTGCCATGCGCGGGCGGCAAGCGCGCGCTCGTATGGGTTGAGTGGGGGACCCCATGGCAT
GGGGTGGGTGAGCGCGGAGGCGTACATGCCGCAAATGTCGTAAACGTAGAGGGGCTCTCTGAGTATTCCA
AGATATGTAGGGTAGCATCTTCCACCGCGGATGCTGGCGCGCACGTAATCGTATAGTTCGTGCGAGGGAG
CGAGGAGGTCGGGACCGAGGTTGCTACGGGCGGGCTGCTCTGCTCGGAAGACTATCTGCCTGAAGATGGC
ATGTGAGTTGGATGATATGGTTGGACGCTGGAAGACGTTGAAGCTGGCGTCTGTGAGACCTACCGCGTCA
CGCACGAAGGAGGCGTAGGAGTCGCGCAGCTTGTTGACCAGCTCGGCGGTGACCTGCACGTCTAGGGCGC
AGTAGTCCAGGGTTTCCTTGATGATGTCATACTTATCCTGTCCCTTTTTTTTCCACAGCTCGCGGTTGAG
GACAAACTCTTCGCGGTCTTTCCAGTACTCTTGGATCGGAAACCCGTCGGCCTCCGAACGGTAAGAGCCT
AGCATGTAGAACTGGTTGACGGCCTGGTAGGCGCAGCATCCCTTTTCTACGGGTAGCGCGTATGCCTGCG
CGGCCTTCCGGAGCGAGGTGTGGGTGAGCGCAAAGGTGTCCCTGACCATGACTTTGAGGTACTGGTATTT
GAAGTCAGTGTCGTCGCATCCGCCCTGCTCCCAGAGCAAAAAGTCCGTGCGCTTTTTGGAACGCGGATTT
GGCAGGGCGAAGGTGACATCGTTGAAGAGTATCTTTCCCGCGCGAGGCATAAAGTTGCGTGTGATGCGGA
AGGGTCCCGGCACCTCGGAACGGTTGTTAATTACCTGGGCGGCGAGCACGATCTCGTCAAAGCCGTTGAT
GTTGTGGCCCACAATGTAAAGTTCCAAGAAGCGCGGGATGCCCTTGATGGAAGGCAATTTTTTAAGTTCC
TCGTAGGTGAGCTCTTCAGGGGAGCTGAGCCCGTGCTCTGAAAGGGCCCAGTCTGCAAGATGAGGGTTGG
AAGCGACGAATGAGCTCCACAGGTCACGGGCCATTAGCATTTGCAGGTGGTCGCGAAAGGTCCTAAACTG
GCGACCTATGGCCATTTTTTCTGGGGTGATGCAGTAGAAGGTAAGCGGGTCTTGTTCCCAGCGGTCCCAT
CCAAGGTTCGCGGCTAGGTCTCGCGCGGCAGTCACTAGAGGCTCATCTCCGCCGAACTTCATGACCAGCA
TGAAGGGCACGAGCTGCTTCCCAAAGGCCCCCATCCAAGTATAGGTCTCTACATCGTAGGTGACAAAGAG
ACGCTCGGTGCGAGGATGCGAGCCGATCGGGAAGAACTGGATCTCCCGCCACCAATTGGAGGAGTGGCTA
TTGATGTGGTGAAAGTAGAAGTCCCTGCGACGGGCCGAACACTCGTGCTGGCTTTTGTAAAAACGTGCGC
AGTACTGGCAGCGGTGCACGGGCTGTACATCCTGCACGAGGTTGACCTGACGACCGCGCACAAGGAAGCA
GAGTGGGAATTTGAGCCCCTCGCCTGGCGGGTTTGGCTGGTGGTCTTCTACTTCGGCTGCTTGTCCTTGA
CCGTCTGGCTGCTCGAGGGGAGTTACGGTGGATCGGACCACCACGCCGCGCGAGCCCAAAGTCCAGATGT
CCGCGCGCGGCGGTCGGAGCTTGATGACAACATCGCGCAGATGGGAGCTGTCCATGGTCTGGAGCTCCCG
CGGCGTCAGGTCAGGCGGGAGCTCCTGCAGGTTTACCTCGCATAGACGGGTCAGGGCGCGGGCTAGATCC
AGGTGATACCTAATTTCCAGGGGCTGGTTGGTGGCGGCGTCGATGGCTTGCAAGAGGCCGCATCCCCGCG
GCGCGACTACGGTACCGCGCGGCGGGCGGTGGGCCGCGGGGGTGTCCTTGGATGATGCATCTAAAAGCGG
TGACGCGGGCGAGCCCCCGGAGGTAGGGGGGGCTCCGGACCCGCCGGGAGAGGGGGCAGGGGCACGTCGG
CGCCGCGCGCGGGCAGGAGCTGGTGCTGCGCGCGTAGGTTGCTGGCGAACGCGACGACGCGGCGGTTGAT
CTCCTGAATCTGGCGCCTCTGCGTGAAGACGACGGGCCCGGTGAGCTTGAACCTGAAAGAGAGTTCGACA
GAATCAATTTCGGTGTCGTTGACGGCGGCCTGGCGCAAAATCTCCTGCACGTCTCCTGAGTTGTCTTGAT
AGGCGATCTCGGCCATGAACTGCTCGATCTCTTCCTCCTGGAGATCTCCGCGTCCGGCTCGCTCCACGGT
GGCGGCGAGGTCGTTGGAAATGCGGGCCATGAGCTGCGAGAAGGCGTTGAGGCCTCCCTCGTTCCAGACG
CGGCTGTAGACCACGCCCCCTTCGGCATCGCGGGCGCGCATGACCACCTGCGCGAGATTGAGCTCCACGT
GCCGGGCGAAGACGGCGTAGTTTCGCAGGCGCTGAAAGAGGTAGTTGAGGGTGGTGGCGGTGTGTTCTGC
CACGAAGAAGTACATAACCCAGCGTCGCAACGTGGATTCGTTGATATCCCCCAAGGCCTCAAGGCGCTCC
ATGGCCTCGTAGAAGTCCACGGCGAAGTTGAAAAACTGGGAGTTGCGCGCCGACACGGTTAACTCCTCCT
CCAGAAGACGGATGAGCTCGGCGACAGTGTCGCGCACCTCGCGCTCAAAGGCTACAGGGGCCTCTTCTTC
TTCTTCAATCTCCTCTTCCATAAGGGCCTCCCCTTCTTCTTCTTCTGGCGGCGGTGGGGGAGGGGGGACA
CGGCGGCGACGACGGCGCACCGGGAGGCGGTCGACAAAGCGCTCGATCATCTCCCCGCGGCGACGGCGCA
TGGTCTCGGTGACGGCGCGGCCGTTCTCGCGGGGGCGCAGTTGGAAGACGCCGCCCGTCATGTCCCGGTT
ATGGGTTGGCGGGGGGCTGCCATGCGGCAGGGATACGGCGCTAACGATGCATCTCAACAATTGTTGTGTA
GGTACTCCGCCGCCGAGGGACCTGAGCGAGTCCGCATCGACCGGATCGGAAAACCTCTCGAGAAAGGCGT
CTAACCAGTCACAGTCGCAAGGTAGGCTGAGCACCGTGGCGGGCGGCAGCGGGCGGCGGTCGGGGTTGTT
TCTGGCGGAGGTGCTGCTGATGATGTAATTAAAGTAGGCGGTCTTGAGACGGCGGATGGTCGACAGAAGC
ACCATGTCCTTGGGTCCGGCCTGCTGAATGCGCAGGCGGTCGGCCATGCCCCAGGCTTCGTTTTGACATC
GGCGCAGGTCTTTGTAGTAGTCTTGCATGAGCCTTTCTACCGGCACTTCTTCTTCTCCTTCCTCTTGTCC
TGCATCTCTTGCATCTATCGCTGCGGCGGCGGCGGAGTTTGGCCGTAGGTGGCGCCCTCTTCCTCCCATG
CGTGTGACCCCGAAGCCCCTCATCGGCTGAAGCAGGGCTAGGTCGGCGACAACGCGCTCGGCTAATATGG
CCTGCTGCACCTGCGTGAGGGTAGACTGGAAGTCATCCATGTCCACAAAGCGGTGGTATGCGCCCGTGTT
GATGGTGTAAGTGCAGTTGGCCATAACGGACCAGTTAACGGTCTGGTGACCCGGCTGCGAGAGCTCGGTG
TACCTGAGACGCGAGTAAGCCCTCGAGTCAAATACGTAGTCGTTGCAAGTCCGCACCAGGTACTGGTATC
CCACCAAAAAGTGCGGCGGCGGCTGGCGGTAGAGGGGCCAGCGTAGGGTGGCCGGGGCTCCGGGGGCGAG
ATCTTCCAACATAAGGCGATGATATCCGTAGATGTACCTGGACATCCAGGTGATGCCGGCGGCGGTGGTG
GAGGCGCGCGGAAAGTCGCGGACGCGGTTCCAGATGTTGCGCAGCGGCAAAAAGTGCTCCATGGTCGGGA
CGCTCTGGCCGGTCAGGCGCGCGCAATCGTTGACGCTCTAGCGTGCAAAAGGAGAGCCTGTAAGCGGGCA
CTCTTCCGTGGTCTGGTGGATAAATTCGCAAGGGTATCATGGCGGACGACCGGGGTTCGAGCCCCGTATC
CGGCCGTCCGCCGTGATCCATGCGGTTACCGCCCGCGTGTCGAACCCAGGTGTGCGACGTCAGACAACGG
GGGAGTGCTCCTTTTGGCTTCCTTCCAGGCGCGGCGGCTGCTGCGCTAGCTTTTTTGGCCACTGGCCGCG
CGCAGCGTAAGCGGTTAGGCTGGAAAGCGAAAGCATTAAGTGGCTCGCTCCCTGTAGCCGGAGGGTTATT
TTCCAAGGGTTGAGTCGCGGGACCCCCGGTTCGAGTCTCGGACCGGCCGGACTGCGGCGAACGGGGGTTT
GCCTCCCCGTCATGCAAGACCCCGCTTGCAAATTCCTCCGGAAACAGGGACGAGCCCCTTTTTTGCTTTT
CCCAGATGCATCCGGTGCTGCGGCAGATGCGCCCCCCTCCTCAGCAGCGGCAAGAGCAAGAGCAGCGGCA
GACATGCAGGGCACCCTCCCCTCCTCCTACCGCGTCAGGAGGGGCGACATCCGCGGTTGACGCGGCAGCA
GATGGTGATTACGAACCCCCGCGGCGCCGGGCCCGGCACTACCTGGACTTGGAGGAGGGCGAGGGCCTGG
CGCGGCTAGGAGCGCCCTCTCCTGAGCGGCACCCAAGGGTGCAGCTGAAGCGTGATACGCGTGAGGCGTA
CGTGCCGCGGCAGAACCTGTTTCGCGACCGCGAGGGAGAGGAGCCCGAGGAGATGCGGGATCGAAAGTTC
CACGCAGGGCGCGAGCTGCGGCATGGCCTGAATCGCGAGCGGTTGCTGCGCGAGGAGGACTTTGAGCCCG
ACGCGCGAACCGGGATTAGTCCCGCGCGCGCACACGTGGCGGCCGCCGACCTGGTAACCGCATACGAGCA
GACGGTGAACCAGGAGATTAACTTTCAAAAAAGCTTTAACAACCACGTGCGTACGCTTGTGGCGCGCGAG
GAGGTGGCTATAGGACTGATGCATCTGTGGGACTTTGTAAGCGCGCTGGAGCAAAACCCAAATAGCAAGC
CGCTCATGGCGCAGCTGTTCCTTATAGTGCAGCACAGCAGGGACAACGAGGCATTCAGGGATGCGCTGCT
AAACATAGTAGAGCCCGAGGGCCGCTGGCTGCTCGATTTGATAAACATCCTGCAGAGCATAGTGGTGCAG
GAGCGCAGCTTGAGCCTGGCTGACAAGGTGGCCGCCATCAACTATTCCATGCTTAGCCTGGGCAAGTTTT
ACGCCCGCAAGATATACCATACCCCTTACGTTCCCATAGACAAGGAGGTAAAGATCGAGGGGTTCTACAT
GCGCATGGCGCTGAAGGTGCTTACCTTGAGCGACGACCTGGGCGTTTATCGCAACGAGCGCATCCACAAG
GCCGTGAGCGTGAGCCGGCGGCGCGAGCTCAGCGACCGCGAGCTGATGCACAGCCTGCAAAGGGCCCTGG
CTGGCACGGGCAGCGGCGATAGAGAGGCCGAGTCCTACTTTGACGCGGGCGCTGACCTGCGCTGGGCCCC
AAGCCGACGCGCCCTGGAGGCAGCTGGGGCCGGACCTGGGCTGGCGGTGGCACCCGCGCGCGCTGGCAAC
GTCGGCGGCGTGGAGGAATATGACGAGGACGATGAGTACGAGCCAGAGGACGGCGAGTACTAAGCGGTGA
TGTTTCTGATCAGATGATGCAAGACGCAACGGACCCGGCGGTGCGGGCGGCGCTGCAGAGCCAGCCGTCC
GGCCTTAACTCCACGGACGACTGGCGCCAGGTCATGGACCGCATCATGTCGCTGACTGCGCGCAATCCTG
ACGCGTTCCGGCAGCAGCCGCAGGCCAACCGGCTCTCCGCAATTCTGGAAGCGGTGGTCCCGGCGCGCGC
AAACCCCACGCACGAGAAGGTGCTGGCGATCGTAAACGCGCTGGCCGAAAACAGGGCCATCCGGCCCGAC
GAGGCCGGCCTGGTCTACGACGCGCTGCTTCAGCGCGTGGCTCGTTACAACAGCGGCAACGTGCAGACCA
ACCTGGACCGGCTGGTGGGGGATGTGCGCGAGGCCGTGGCGCAGCGTGAGCGCGCGCAGCAGCAGGGCAA
CCTGGGCTCCATGGTTGCACTAAACGCCTTCCTGAGTACACAGCCCGCCAACGTGCCGCGGGGACAGGAG
GACTACACCAACTTTGTGAGCGCACTGCGGCTAATGGTGACTGAGACACCGCAAAGTGAGGTGTACCAGT
CTGGGCCAGACTATTTTTTCCAGACCAGTAGACAAGGCCTGCAGACCGTAAACCTGAGCCAGGCTTTCAA
AAACTTGCAGGGGCTGTGGGGGGTGCGGGCTCCCACAGGCGACCGCGCGACCGTGTCTAGCTTGCTGACG
CCCAACTCGCGCCTGTTGCTGCTGCTAATAGCGCCCTTCACGGACAGTGGCAGCGTGTCCCGGGACACAT
ACCTAGGTCACTTGCTGACACTGTACCGCGAGGCCATAGGTCAGGCGCATGTGGACGAGCATACTTTCCA
GGAGATTACAAGTGTCAGCCGCGCGCTGGGGCAGGAGGACACGGGCAGCCTGGAGGCAACCCTAAACTAC
CTGCTGACCAACCGGCGGCAGAAGATCCCCTCGTTGCACAGTTTAAACAGCGAGGAGGAGCGCATTTTGC
GCTACGTGCAGCAGAGCGTGAGCCTTAACCTGATGCGCGACGGGGTAACGCCCAGCGTGGCGCTGGACAT
GACCGCGCGCAACATGGAACCGGGCATGTATGCCTCAAACCGGCCGTTTATCAACCGCCTAATGGACTAC
TTGCATCGCGCGGCCGCCGTGAACCCCGAGTATTTCACCAATGCCATCTTGAACCCGCACTGGCTACCGC
CCCCTGGTTTCTACACCGGGGGATTCGAGGTGCCCGAGGGTAACGATGGATTCCTCTGGGACGACATAGA
CGACAGCGTGTTTTCCCCGCAACCGCAGACCCTGCTAGAGTTGCAACAGCGCGAGCAGGCAGAGGCGGCG
CTGCGAAAGGAAAGCTTCCGCAGGCCAAGCAGCTTGTCCGATCTAGGCGCTGCGGCCCCGCGGTCAGATG
CTAGTAGCCCATTTCCAAGCTTGATAGGGTCTCTTACCAGCACTCGCACCACCCGCCCGCGCCTGCTGGG
CGAGGAGGAGTACCTAAACAACTCGCTGCTGCAGCCGCAGCGCGAAAAAAACCTGCCTCCGGCATTTCCC
AACAACGGGATAGAGAGCCTAGTGGACAAGATGAGTAGATGGAAGACGTACGCGCAGGAGCACAGGGACG
TGCCAGGCCCGCGCCCGCCCACCCGTCGTCAAAGGCACGACCGTCAGCGGGGTCTGGTGTGGGAGGACGA
TGACTCGGCAGACGACAGCAGCGTCCTGGATTTGGGAGGGAGTGGCAACCCGTTTGCGCACCTTCGCCCC
AGGCTGGGGAGAATGTTTTAAAAAAAAAAAAAGCATGATGCAAAATAAAAAACTCACCAAGGCCATGGCA
CCGAGCGTTGGTTTTCTTGTATTCCCCTTAGTATGCGGCGCGCGGCGATGTATGAGGAAGGTCCTCCTCC
CTCCTACGAGAGTGTGGTGAGCGCGGCGCCAGTGGCGGCGGCGCTGGGTTCTCCCTTCGATGCTCCCCTG
GACCCGCCGTTTGTGCCTCCGCGGTACCTGCGGCCTACCGGGGGGAGAAACAGCATCCGTTACTCTGAGT
TGGCACCCCTATTCGACACCACCCGTGTGTACCTGGTGGACAACAAGTCAACGGATGTGGCATCCCTGAA
CTACCAGAACGACCACAGCAACTTTCTGACCACGGTCATTCAAAACAATGACTACAGCCCGGGGGAGGCA
AGCACACAGACCATCAATCTTGACGACCGGTCGCACTGGGGCGGCGACCTGAAAACCATCCTGCATACCA
ACATGCCAAATGTGAACGAGTTCATGTTTACCAATAAGTTTAAGGCGCGGGTGATGGTGTCGCGCTTGCC
TACTAAGGACAATCAGGTGGAGCTGAAATACGAGTGGGTGGAGTTCACGCTGCCCGAGGGCAACTACTCC
GAGACCATGACCATAGACCTTATGAACAACGCGATCGTGGAGCACTACTTGAAAGTGGGCAGACAGAACG
GGGTTCTGGAAAGCGACATCGGGGTAAAGTTTGACACCCGCAACTTCAGACTGGGGTTTGACCCCGTCAC
TGGTCTTGTCATGCCTGGGGTATATACAAACGAAGCCTTCCATCCAGACATCATTTTGCTGCCAGGATGC
GGGGTGGACTTCACCCACAGCCGCCTGAGCAACTTGTTGGGCATCCGCAAGCGGCAACCCTTCCAGGAGG
GCTTTAGGATCACCTACGATGATCTGGAGGGTGGTAACATTCCCGCACTGTTGGATGTGGACGCCTACCA
GGCGAGCTTGAAAGATGACACCGAACAGGGCGGGGGTGGCGCAGGCGGCAGCAACAGCAGTGGCAGCGGC
GCGGAAGAGAACTCCAACGCGGCAGCCGCGGCAATGCAGCCGGTGGAGGACATGAACGATCATGCCATTC
GCGGCGACACCTTTGCCACACGGGCTGAGGAGAAGCGCGCTGAGGCCGAAGCAGCGGCCGAAGCTGCCGC
CCCCGCTGCGCAACCCGAGGTCGAGAAGCCTCAGAAGAAACCGGTGATCAAACCCCTGACAGAGGACAGC
AAGAAACGCAGTTACAACCTAATAAGCAATGACAGCACCTTCACCCAGTACCGCAGCTGGTACCTTGCAT
ACAACTACGGCGACCCTCAGACCGGAATCCGCTCATGGACCCTGCTTTGCACTCCTGACGTAACCTGCGG
CTCGGAGCAGGTCTACTGGTCGTTGCCAGACATGATGCAAGACCCCGTGACCTTCCGCTCCACGCGCCAG
ATCAGCAACTTTCCGGTGGTGGGCGCCGAGCTGTTGCCCGTGCACTCCAAGAGCTTCTACAACGACCAGG
CCGTCTACTCCCAACTCATCCGCCAGTTTACCTCTCTGACCCACGTGTTCAATCGCTTTCCCGAGAACCA
GATTTTGGCGCGCCCGCCAGCCCCCACCATCACCACCGTCAGTGAAAACGTTCCTGCTCTCACAGATCAC
GGGACGCTACCGCTGCGCAACAGCATCGGAGGAGTCCAGCGAGTGACCATTACTGACGCCAGACGCCGCA
CCTGCCCCTACGTTTACAAGGCCCTGGGCATAGTCTCGCCGCGCGTCCTATCGAGCCGCACTTTTTGAGC
AAGCATGTCCATCCTTATATCGCCCAGCAATAACACAGGCTGGGGCCTGCGCTTCCCAAGCAAGATGTTT
GGCGGGGCCAAGAAGCGCTCCGACCAACACCCAGTGCGCGTGCGCGGGCACTACCGCGCGCCCTGGGGCG
CGCACAAACGCGGCCGCACTGGGCGCACCACCGTCGATGACGCCATCGACGCGGTGGTGGAGGAGGCGCG
CAACTACACGCCCACGCCGCCACCAGTGTCCACAGTGGACGCGGCCATTCAGACCGTGGTGCGCGGAGCC
CGGCGCTATGCTAAAATGAAGAGACGGCGGAGGCGCGTAGCACGTCGCCACCGCCGCCGACCCGGCACTG
CCGCCCAACGCGCGGCGGCGGCCCTGCTTAACCGCGCACGTCGCACCGGCCGACGGGCGGCCATGCGGGC
CGCTCGAAGGCTGGCCGCGGGTATTGTCACTGTGCCCCCCAGGTCCAGGCGACGAGCGGCCGCCGCAGCA
GCCGCGGCCATTAGTGCTATGACTCAGGGTCGCAGGGGCAACGTGTATTGGGTGCGCGACTCGGTTAGCG
GCCTGCGCGTGCCCGTGCGCACCCGCCCCCCGCGCAACTAGATTGCAAGAAAAAACTACTTAGACTCGTA
CTGTTGTATGTATCCAGCGGCGGCGGCGCGCAACGAAGCTATGTCCAAGCGCAAAATCAAAGAAGAGATG
CTCCAGGTCATCGCGCCGGAGATCTATGGCCCCCCGAAGAAGGAAGAGCAGGATTACAAGCCCCGAAAGC
TAAAGCGGGTCAAAAAGAAAAAGAAAGATGATGATGATGAACTTGACGACGAGGTGGAACTGCTGCACGC
TACCGCGCCCAGGCGACGGGTACAGTGGAAAGGTCGACGCGTAAAACGTGTTTTGCGACCCGGCACCACC
GTAGTCTTTACGCCCGGTGAGCGCTCCACCCGCACCTACAAGCGCGTGTATGATGAGGTGTACGGCGACG
AGGACCTGCTTGAGCAGGCCAACGAGCGCCTCGGGGAGTTTGCCTACGGAAAGCGGCATAAGGACATGCT
GGCGTTGCCGCTGGACGAGGGCAACCCAACACCTAGCCTAAAGCCCGTAACACTGCAGCAGGTGCTGCCC
GCGCTTGCACCGTCCGAAGAAAAGCGCGGCCTAAAGCGCGAGTCTGGTGACTTGGCACCCACCGTGCAGC
TGATGGTACCCAAGCGCCAGCGACTGGAAGATGTCTTGGAAAAAATGACCGTGGAACCTGGGCTGGAGCC
CGAGGTCCGCGTGCGGCCAATCAAGCAGGTGGCGCCGGGACTGGGCGTGCAGACCGTGGACGTTCAGATA
CCCACTACCAGTAGCACCAGTATTGCCACCGCCACAGAGGGCATGGAGACACAAACGTCCCCGGTTGCCT
CAGCGGTGGCGGATGCCGCGGTGCAGGCGGTCGCTGCGGCCGCGTCCAAGACCTCTACGGAGGTGCAAAC
GGACCCGTGGATGTTTCGCGTTTCAGCCCCCCGGCGCCCGCGCCGTTCGAGGAAGTACGGCGCCGCCAGC
GCGCTACTGCCCGAATATGCCCTACATCCTTCCATTGCGCCTACCCCCGGCTATCGTGGCTACACCTACC
GCCCCAGAAGACGAGCAACTACCCGACGCCGAACCACCACTGGAACCCGCCGCCGCCGTCGCCGTCGCCA
GCCCGTGCTGGCCCCGATTTCCGTGCGCAGGGTGGCTCGCGAAGGAGGCAGGACCCTGGTGCTGCCAACA
GCGCGCTACCACCCCAGCATCGTTTAAAAGCCGGTCTTTGTGGTTCTTGCAGATATGGCCCTCACCTGCC
GCCTCCGTTTCCCGGTGCCGGGATTCCGAGGAAGAATGCACCGTAGGAGGGGCATGGCCGGCCACGGCCT
GACGGGCGGCATGCGTCGTGCGCACCACCGGCGGCGGCGCGCGTCGCACCGTCGCATGCGCGGCGGTATC
CTGCCCCTCCTTATTCCACTGATCGCCGCGGCGATTGGCGCCGTGCCCGGAATTGCATCCGTGGCCTTGC
AGGCGCAGAGACACTGATTAAAAACAAGTTGCATGTGGAAAAATCAAAATAAAAAGTCTGGACTCTCACG
CTCGCTTGGTCCTGTAACTATTTTGTAGAATGGAAGACATCAACTTTGCGTCTCTGGCCCCGCGACACGG
CTCGCGCCCGTTCATGGGAAACTGGCAAGATATCGGCACCAGCAATATGAGCGGTGGCGCCTTCAGCTGG
GGCTCGCTGTGGAGCGGCATTAAAAATTTCGGTTCCACCGTTAAGAACTATGGCAGCAAGGCCTGGAACA
GCAGCACAGGCCAGATGCTGAGGGATAAGTTGAAAGAGCAAAATTTCCAACAAAAGGTGGTAGATGGCCT
GGCCTCTGGCATTAGCGGGGTGGTGGACCTGGCCAACCAGGCAGTGCAAAATAAGATTAACAGTAAGCTT
GATCCCCGCCCTCCCGTAGAGGAGCCTCCACCGGCCGTGGAGACAGTGTCTCCAGAGGGGCGTGGCGAAA
AGCGTCCGCGCCCCGACAGGGAAGAAACTCTGGTGACGCAAATAGACGAGCCTCCCTCGTACGAGGAGGC
ACTAAAGCAAGGCCTGCCCACCACCCGTCCCATCGCGCCCATGGCTACCGGAGTGCTGGGCCAGCACACA
CCCGTAACGCTGGACCTGCCTCCCCCCGCCGACACCCAGCAGAAACCTGTGCTGCCAGGCCCGACCGCCG
TTGTTGTAACCCGTCCTAGCCGCGCGTCCCTGCGCCGCGCCGCCAGCGGTCCGCGATCGTTGCGGCCCGT
AGCCAGTGGCAACTGGCAAAGCACACTGAACAGCATCGTGGGTCTGGGGGTGCAATCCCTGAAGCGCCGA
CGATGCTTCTGATAGCTAACGTGTCGTATGTGTGTCATGTATGCGTCCATGTCGCCGCCAGAGGAGCTGC
TGAGCCGCCGCGCGCCCGCTTTCCAAGATGGCTACCCCTTCGATGATGCCGCAGTGGTCTTACATGCACA
TCTCGGGCCAGGACGCCTCGGAGTACCTGAGCCCCGGGCTGGTGCAGTTTGCCCGCGCCACCGAGACGTA
CTTCAGCCTGAATAACAAGTTTAGAAACCCCACGGTGGCGCCTACGCACGACGTGACCACAGACCGGTCC
CAGCGTTTGACGCTGCGGTTCATCCCTGTGGACCGTGAGGATACTGCGTACTCGTACAAGGCGCGGTTCA
CCCTAGCTGTGGGTGATAACCGTGTGCTGGACATGGCTTCCACGTACTTTGACATCCGCGGCGTGCTGGA
CAGGGGCCCTACTTTTAAGCCCTACTCTGGCACTGCCTACAACGCCCTGGCTCCCAAGGGTGCCCCAAAT
CCTTGCGAATGGGATGAAGCTGCTACTGCTCTTGAAATAAACCTAGAAGAAGAGGACGATGACAACGAAG
ACGAAGTAGACGAGCAAGCTGAGCAGCAAAAAACTCACGTATTTGGGCAGGCGCCTTATTCTGGTATAAA
TATTACAAAGGAGGGTATTCAAATAGGTGTCGAAGGTCAAACACCTAAATATGCCGATAAAACATTTCAA
CCTGAACCTCAAATAGGAGAATCTCAGTGGTACGAAACAGAAATTAATCATGCAGCTGGGAGAGTCCTAA
AAAAGACTACCCCAATGAAACCATGTTACGGTTCATATGCAAAACCCACAAATGAAAATGGAGGGCAAGG
CATTCTTGTAAAGCAACAAAATGGAAAGCTAGAAAGTCAAGTGGAAATGCAATTTTTCTCAACTACTGAG
GCAGCCGCAGGCAATGGTGATAACTTGACTCCTAAAGTGGTATTGTACAGTGAAGATGTAGATATAGAAA
CCCCAGACACTCATATTTCTTACATGCCCACTATTAAGGAAGGTAACTCACGAGAACTAATGGGCCAACA
ATCTATGCCCAACAGGCCTAATTACATTGCTTTTAGGGACAATTTTATTGGTCTAATGTATTACAACAGC
ACGGGTAATATGGGTGTTCTGGCGGGCCAAGCATCGCAGTTGAATGCTGTTGTAGATTTGCAAGACAGAA
ACACAGAGCTTTCATACCAGCTTTTGCTTGATTCCATTGGTGATAGAACCAGGTACTTTTCTATGTGGAA
TCAGGCTGTTGACAGCTATGATCCAGATGTTAGAATTATTGAAAATCATGGAACTGAAGATGAACTTCCA
AATTACTGCTTTCCACTGGGAGGTGTGATTAATACAGAGACTCTTACCAAGGTAAAACCTAAAACAGGTC
AGGAAAATGGATGGGAAAAAGATGCTACAGAATTTTCAGATAAAAATGAAATAAGAGTTGGAAATAATTT
TGCCATGGAAATCAATCTAAATGCCAACCTGTGGAGAAATTTCCTGTACTCCAACATAGCGCTGTATTTG
CCCGACAAGCTAAAGTACAGTCCTTCCAACGTAAAAATTTCTGATAACCCAAACACCTACGACTACATGA
ACAAGCGAGTGGTGGCTCCCGGGCTAGTGGACTGCTACATTAACCTTGGAGCACGCTGGTCCCTTGACTA
TATGGACAACGTCAACCCATTTAACCACCACCGCAATGCTGGCCTGCGCTACCGCTCAATGTTGCTGGGC
AATGGTCGCTATGTGCCCTTCCACATCCAGGTGCCTCAGAAGTTCTTTGCCATTAAAAACCTCCTTCTCC
TGCCGGGCTCATACACCTACGAGTGGAACTTCAGGAAGGATGTTAACATGGTTCTGCAGAGCTCCCTAGG
AAATGACCTAAGGGTTGACGGAGCCAGCATTAAGTTTGATAGCATTTGCCTTTACGCCACCTTCTTCCCC
ATGGCCCACAACACCGCCTCCACGCTTGAGGCCATGCTTAGAAACGACACCAACGACCAGTCCTTTAACG
ACTATCTC
[453 nt withheld, positions 19399-19851]
CAGCCCATGAGCCGTCAGGTGGTGGATGATACTAAATACAAGGACTACCAACAGGTGGGCATCCTACACC
AACACAACAACTCTGGATTTGTTGGCTACCTTGCCCCCACCATGCGCGAAGGACAGGCCTACCCTGCTAA
CTTCCCCTATCCGCTTATAGGCAAGACCGCAGTTGACAGCATTACCCAGAAAAAGTTTCTTTGCGATCGC
ACCCTTTGGCGCATCCCATTCTCCAGTAACTTTATGTCCATGGGCGCACTCACAGACCTGGGCCAAAACC
TTCTCTACGCCAACTCCGCCCACGCGCTAGACATGACTTTTGAGGTGGATCCCATGGACGAGCCCACCCT
TCTTTATGTTTTGTTTGAAGTCTTTGACGTGGTCCGTGTGCACCAGCCGCACCGCGGCGTCATCGAAACC
GTGTACCTGCGCACGCCCTTCTCGGCCGGCAACGCCACAACATAAAGAAGCAAGCAACATCAACAACAGC
TGCCGCCATGGGCTCCAGTGAGCAGGAACTGAAAGCCATTGTCAAAGATCTTGGTTGTGGGCCATATTTT
TTGGGCACCTATGACAAGCGCTTTCCAGGCTTTGTTTCTCCACACAAGCTCGCCTGCGCCATAGTCAATA
CGGCCGGTCGCGAGACTGGGGGCGTACACTGGATGGCCTTTGCCTGGAACCCGCACTCAAAAACATGCTA
CCTCTTTGAGCCCTTTGGCTTTTCTGACCAGCGACTCAAGCAGGTTTACCAGTTTGAGTACGAGTCACTC
CTGCGCCGTAGCGCCATTGCTTCTTCCCCCGACCGCTGTATAACGCTGGAAAAGTCCACCCAAAGCGTAC
AGGGGCCCAACTCGGCCGCCTGTGGACTATTCTGCTGCATGTTTCTCCACGCCTTTGCCAACTGGCCCCA
AACTCCCATGGATCACAACCCCACCATGAACCTTATTACCGGGGTACCCAACTCCATGCTCAACAGTCCC
CAGGTACAGCCCACCCTGCGTCGCAACCAGGAACAGCTCTACAGCTTCCTGGAGCGCCACTCGCCCTACT
TCCGCAGCCACAGTGCGCAGATTAGGAGCGCCACTTCTTTTTGTCACTTGAAAAACATGTAAAAATAATG
TACTAGAGACACTTTCAATAAAGGCAAATGCTTTTATTTGTACACTCTCGGGTGATTATTTACCCCCACC
CTTGCCGTCTGCGCCGTTTAAAAATCAAAGGGGTTCTGCCGCGCATCGCTATGCGCCACTGGCAGGGACA
CGTTGCGATACTGGTGTTTAGTGCTCCACTTAAACTCAGGCACAACCATCCGCGGCAGCTCGGTGAAGTT
TTCACTCCACAGGCTGCGCACCATCACCAACGCGTTTAGCAGGTCGGGCGCCGATATCTTGAAGTCGCAG
TTGGGGCCTCCGCCCTGCGCGCGCGAGTTGCGATACACAGGGTTGCAGCACTGGAACACTATCAGCGCCG
GGTGGTGCACGCTGGCCAGCACGCTCTTGTCGGAGATCAGATCCGCGTCCAGGTCCTCCGCGTTGCTCAG
GGCGAACGGAGTCAACTTTGGTAGCTGCCTTCCCAAAAAGGGCGCGTGCCCAGGCTTTGAGTTGCACTCG
CACCGTAGTGGCATCAAAAGGTGACCGTGCCCGGTCTGGGCGTTAGGATACAGCGCCTGCATAAAAGCCT
TGATCTGCTTAAAAGCCACCTGAGCCTTTGCGCCTTCAGAGAAGAACATGCCGCAAGACTTGCCGGAAAA
CTGATTGGCCGGACAGGCCGCGTCGTGCACGCAGCACCTTGCGTCGGTGTTGGAGATCTGCACCACATTT
CGGCCCCACCGGTTCTTCACGATCTTGGCCTTGCTAGACTGCTCCTTCAGCGCGCGCTGCCCGTTTTCGC
TCGTCACATCCATTTCAATCACGTGCTCCTTATTTATCATAATGCTTCCGTGTAGACACTTAAGCTCGCC
TTCGATCTCAGCGCAGCGGTGCAGCCACAACGCGCAGCCCGTGGGCTCGTGATGCTTGTAGGTCACCTCT
GCAAACGACTGCAGGTACGCCTGCAGGAATCGCCCCATCATCGTCACAAAGGTCTTGTTGCTGGTGAAGG
TCAGCTGCAACCCGCGGTGCTCCTCGTTCAGCCAGGTCTTGCATACGGCCGCCAGAGCTTCCACTTGGTC
AGGCAGTAGTTTGAAGTTCGCCTTTAGATCGTTATCCACGTGGTACTTGTCCATCAGCGCGCGCGCAGCC
TCCATGCCCTTCTCCCACGCAGACACGATCGGCACACTCAGCGGGTTCATCACCGTAATTTCACTTTCCG
CTTCGCTGGGCTCTTCCTCTTCCTCTTGCGTCCGCATACCACGCGCCACTGGGTCGTCTTCATTCAGCCG
CCGCACTGTGCGCTTACCTCCTTTGCCATGCTTGATTAGCACCGGTGGGTTGCTGAAACCCACCATTTGT
AGCGCCACATCTTCTCTTTCTTCCTCGCTGTCCACGATTACCTCTGGTGATGGCGGGCGCTCGGGCTTGG
GAGAAGGGCGCTTCTTTTTCTTCTTGGGCGCAATGGCCAAATCCGCCGCCGAGGTCGATGGCCGCGGGCT
GGGTGTGCGCGGCACCAGCGCGTCTTGTGATGAGTCTTCCTCGTCCTCGGACTCGATACGCCGCCTCATC
CGCTTTTTTGGGGGCGCCCGGGGAGGCGGCGGCGACGGGGACGGGGACGACACGTCCTCCATGGTTGGGG
GACGTCGCGCCGCACCGCGTCCGCGCTCGGGGGTGGTTTCGCGCTGCTCCTCTTCCCGACTGGCCATTTC
CTTCTCCTATAGGCAGAAAAAGATCATGGAGTCAGTCGAGAAGAAGGACAGCCTAACCGCCCCCTCTGAG
TTCGCCACCACCGCCTCCACCGATGCCGCCAACGCGCCTACCACCTTCCCCGTCGAGGCACCCCCGCTTG
AGGAGGAGGAAGTGATTATCGAGCAGGACCCAGGTTTTGTAAGCGAAGACGACGAGGACCGCTCAGTACC
AACAGAGGATAAAAAGCAAGACCAGGACAACGCAGAGGCAAACGAGGAACAAGTCGGGCGGGGGGACGAA
AGGCATGGCGACTACCTAGATGTGGGAGACGACGTGCTGTTGAAGCATCTGCAGCGCCAGTGCGCCATTA
TCTGCGACGCGTTGCAAGAGCGCAGCGATGTGCCCCTCGCCATAGCGGATGTCAGCCTTGCCTACGAACG
CCACCTATTCTCACCGCGCGTACCCCCCAAACGCCAAGAAAACGGCACATGCGAGCCCAACCCGCGCCTC
AACTTCTACCCCGTATTTGCCGTGCCAGAGGTGCTTGCCACCTATCACATCTTTTTCCAAAACTGCAAGA
TACCCCTATCCTGCCGTGCCAACCGCAGCCGAGCGGACAAGCAGCTGGCCTTGCGGCAGGGCGCTGTCAT
ACCTGATATCGCCTCGCTCAACGAAGTGCCAAAAATCTTTGAGGGTCTTGGACGCGACGAGAAGCGCGCG
GCAAACGCTCTGCAACAGGAAAACAGCGAAAATGAAAGTCACTCTGGAGTGTTGGTGGAACTCGAGGGTG
ACAACGCGCGCCTAGCCGTACTAAAACGCAGCATCGAGGTCACCCACTTTGCCTACCCGGCACTTAACCT
ACCCCCCAAGGTCATGAGCACAGTCATGAGTGAGCTGATCGTGCGCCGTGCGCAGCCCCTGGAGAGGGAT
GCAAATTTGCAAGAACAAACAGAGGAGGGCCTACCCGCAGTTGGCGACGAGCAGCTAGCGCGCTGGCTTC
AAACGCGCGAGCCTGCCGACTTGGAGGAGCGACGCAAACTAATGATGGCCGCAGTGCTCGTTACCGTGGA
GCTTGAGTGCATGCAGCGGTTCTTTGCTGACCCGGAGATGCAGCGCAAGCTAGAGGAAACATTGCACTAC
ACCTTTCGACAGGGCTACGTACGCCAGGCCTGCAAGATCTCCAACGTGGAGCTCTGCAACCTGGTCTCCT
ACCTTGGAATTTTGCACGAAAACCGCCTTGGGCAAAACGTGCTTCATTCCACGCTCAAGGGCGAGGCGCG
CCGCGACTACGTCCGCGACTGCGTTTACTTATTTCTATGCTACACCTGGCAGACGGCCATGGGCGTTTGG
CAGCAGTGCTTGGAGGAGTGCAACCTCAAGGAGCTGCAGAAACTGCTAAAGCAAAACTTGAAGGACCTAT
GGACGGCCTTCAACGAGCGCTCCGTGGCCGCGCACCTGGCGGACATCATTTTCCCCGAACGCCTGCTTAA
AACCCTGCAACAGGGTCTGCCAGACTTCACCAGTCAAAGCATGTTGCAGAACTTTAGGAACTTTATCCTA
GAGCGCTCAGGAATCTTGCCCGCCACCTGCTGTGCACTTCCTAGCGACTTTGTGCCCATTAAGTACCGCG
AATGCCCTCCGCCGCTTTGGGGCCACTGCTACCTTCTGCAGCTAGCCAACTACCTTGCCTACCACTCTGA
CATAATGGAAGACGTGAGCGGTGACGGTCTACTGGAGTGTCACTGTCGCTGCAACCTATGCACCCCGCAC
CGCTCCCTGGTTTGCAATTCGCAGCTGCTTAACGAAAGTCAAATTATCGGTACCTTTGAGCTGCAGGGTC
CCTCGCCTGACGAAAAGTCCGCGGCTCCGGGGTTGAAACTCACTCCGGGGCTGTGGACGTCGGCTTACCT
TCGCAAATTTGTACCTGAGGACTACCACGCCCACGAGATTAGGTTCTACGAAGACCAATCCCGCCCGCCT
AATGCGGAGCTTACCGCCTGCGTCATTACCCAGGGCCACATTCTTGGCCAATTGCAAGCCATCAACAAAG
CCCGCCAAGAGTTTCTGCTACGAAAGGGACGGGGGGTTTACTTGGACCCCCAGTCCGGCGAGGAGCTCAA
CCCAATCCCCCCGCCGCCGCAGCCCTATCAGCAGCAGCCGCGGGCCCTTGCTTCCCAGGATGGCACCCAA
AAAGAAGCTGCAGCTGCCGCCGCCACCCACGGACGAGGAGGAATACTGGGACAGTCAGGCAGAGGAGGTT
TTGGACGAGGAGGAGGAGGACATGATGGAAGACTGGGAGAGCCTAGACGAGGAAGCTTCCGAGGTCGAAG
AGGTGTCAGACGAAACACCGTCACCCTCGGTCGCATTCCCCTCGCCGGCGCCCCAGAAATCGGCAACCGG
TTCCAGCATGGCTACAACCTCCGCTCCTCAGGCGCCGCCGGCACTGCCCGTTCGCCGACCCAACCGTAGA
TGGGACACCACTGGAACCAGGGCCGGTAAGTCCAAGCAGCCGCCGCCGTTAGCCCAAGAGCAACAACAGC
GCCAAGGCTACCGCTCATGGCGCGGGCACAAGAACGCCATAGTTGCTTGCTTGCAAGACTGTGGGGGCAA
CATCTCCTTCGCCCGCCGCTTTCTTCTCTACCATCACGGCGTGGCCTTCCCCCGTAACATCCTGCATTAC
TACCGTCATCTCTACAGCCCATACTGCACCGGCGGCAGCGGCAGCAACAGCAGCGGCCACACAGAAGCAA
AGGCGACCGGATAGCAAGACTCTGACAAAGCCCAAGAAATCCACAGCGGCGGCAGCAGCAGGAGGAGGAG
CGCTGCGTCTGGCGCCCAACGAACCCGTATCGACCCGCGAGCTTAGAAACAGGATTTTTCCCACTCTGTA
TGCTATATTTCAACAGAGCAGGGGCCAAGAACAAGAGCTGAAAATAAAAAACAGGTCTCTGCGATCCCTC
ACCCGCAGCTGCCTGTATCACAAAAGCGAAGATCAGCTTCGGCGCACGCTGGAAGACGCGGAGGCTCTCT
TCAGTAAATACTGCGCGCTGACTCTTAAGGACTAGTTTCGCGCCCTTTCTCAAATTTAAGCGCGAAAACT
ACGTCATCTCCAGCGGCCACACCCGGCGCCAGCACCTGTTGTCAGCGCCATTATGAGCAAGGAAATTCCC
ACGCCCTACATGTGGAGTTACCAGCCACAAATGGGACTTGCGGCTGGAGCTGCCCAAGACTACTCAACCC
GAATAAACTACATGAGCGCGGGACCCCACATGATATCCCGGGTCAACGGAATACGCGCCCACCGAAACCG
AATTCTCCTGGAACAGGCGGCTATTACCACCACACCTCGTAATAACCTTAATCCCCGTAGTTGGCCCGCT
GCCCTGGTGTACCAGGAAAGTCCCGCTCCCACCACTGTGGTACTTCCCAGAGACGCCCAGGCCGAAGTTC
AGATGACTAACTCAGGGGCGCAGCTTGCGGGCGGCTTTCGTCACAGGGTGCGGTCGCCCGGGCAGGGTAT
AACTCACCTGACAATCAGAGGGCGAGGTATTCAGCTCAACGACGAGTCGGTGAGCTCCTCGCTTGGTCTC
CGTCCGGACGGGACATTTCAGATCGGCGGCGCCGGCCGCTCTTCATTCACGCCTCGTCAGGCAATCCTAA
CTCTGCAGACCTCGTCCTCTGAGCCGCGCTCTGGAGGCATTGGAACTCTGCAATTTATTGAGGAGTTTGT
GCCATCGGTCTACTTTAACCCCTTCTCGGGACCTCCCGGCCACTATCCGGATCAATTTATTCCTAACTTT
GACGCGGTAAAGGACTCGGCGGACGGCTACGACTGAATGTTATAAGTTCCTGTCCATCCGCACCCACTAT
CTTCATGTTGTTGCAGATGAAGCGCGCAAGACCGTCTGAAGATACCTTCAACCCCGTGTATCCATATGAC
ACGGAAACCGGTCCTCCAACTGTGCCTTTTCTTACTCCTCCCTTTGTATCCCCCAATGGGTTTCAAGAGA
GTCCCCCTGGGGTACTCTCTTTGCGCCTATCCGAACCTCTAGTTACCTCCAATGGCATGCTTGCGCTCAA
AATGGGCAACGGCCTCTCTCTGGACGAGGCCGGCAACCTTACCTCCCAAAATGTAACCACTGTGAGCCCA
CCTCTCAAAAAAACCAAGTCAAACATAAACCTGGAAATATCTGCACCCCTCACAGTTACCTCAGAAGCCC
TAACTGTGGCTGCCGCCGCACCTCTAATGGTCGCGGGCAACACACTCACCATGCAATCACAGGCCCCGCT
AACCGTGCACGACTCCAAACTTAGCATTGCCACCCAAGGACCCCTCACAGTGTCAGAAGGAAAGCTAGCC
CTGCAAACATCAGGCCCCCTCACCACCACCGATAGCAGTACCCTTACTATCACTGCCTCACCCCCTCTAA
CTACTGCCACTGGTAGCTTGGGCATTGACTTGAAAGAGCCCATTTATACACAAAATGGAAAACTAGGACT
AAAGTACGGGGCTCCTTTGCATGTAACAGACGACCTAAACACTTTGACCGTAGCAACTGGTCCAGGTGTG
ACTATTAATAATACTTCCTTGCAAACTAAAGTTACTGGAGCCTTGGGTTTTGATTCACAAGGCAATATGC
AACTTAATGTAGCAGGAGGACTAAGGATTGATTCTCAAAACAGACGCCTTATACTTGATGTTAGTTATCC
GTTTGATGCTCAAAACCAACTAAATCTAAGACTAGGACAGGGCCCTCTTTTTATAAACTCAGCCCACAAC
TTGGATATTAACTACAACAAAGGCCTTTACTTGTTTACAGCTTCAAACAATTCCAAAAAGCTTGAGGTTA
ACCTAAGCACTGCCAAGGGGTTGATGTTTGACGCTACAGCCATAGCCATTAATGCAGGAGATGGGCTTGA
ATTTGGTTCACCTAATGCACCAAACACAAATCCCCTCAAAACAAAAATTGGCCATGGCCTAGAATTTGAT
TCAAACAAGGCTATGGTTCCTAAACTAGGAACTGGCCTTAGTTTTGACAGCACAGGTGCCATTACAGTAG
GAAACAAAAATAATGATAAGCTAACTTTGTGGACCACACCAGCTCCATCTCCTAACTGTAGACTAAATGC
AGAGAAAGATGCTAAACTCACTTTGGTCTTAACAAAATGTGGCAGTCAAATACTTGCTACAGTTTCAGTT
TTGGCTGTTAAAGGCAGTTTGGCTCCAATATCTGGAACAGTTCAAAGTGCTCATCTTATTATAAGATTTG
ACGAAAATGGAGTGCTACTAAACAATTCCTTCCTGGACCCAGAATATTGGAACTTTAGAAATGGAGATCT
TACTGAAGGCACAGCCTATACAAACGCTGTTGGATTTATGCCTAACCTATCAGCTTATCCAAAATCTCAC
GGTAAAACTGCCAAAAGTAACATTGTCAGTCAAGTTTACTTAAACGGAGACAAAACTAAACCTGTAACAC
TAACCATTACACTAAACGGTACACAGGAAACAGGAGACACAACTCCAAGTGCATACTCTATGTCATTTTC
ATGGGACTGGTCTGGCCACAACTACATTAATGAAATATTTGCCACATCCTCTTACACTTTTTCATACATT
GCCCAAGAATAAAGAATCGTTTGTGTTATGTTTCAACGTGTTTATTTTTCAATTGCAGAAAATTTCAAGT
CATTTTTCATTCAGTAGTATAGCCCCACCACCACATAGCTTATACAGATCACCGTACCTTAATCAAACTC
ACAGAACCCTAGTATTCAACCTGCCACCTCCCTCCCAACACACAGAGTACACAGTCCTTTCTCCCCGGCT
GGCCTTAAAAAGCATCATATCATGGGTAACAGACATATTCTTAGGTGTTATATTCCACACGGTTTCCTGT
CGAGCCAAACGCTCATCAGTGATATTAATAAACTCCCCGGGCAGCTCACTTAAGTTCATGTCGCTGTCCA
GCTGCTGAGCCACAGGCTGCTGTCCAACTTGCGGTTGCTTAACGGGCGGCGAAGGAGAAGTCCACGCCTA
CATGGGGGTAGAGTCATAATCGTGCATCAGGATAGGGCGGTGGTGCTGCAGCAGCGCGCGAATAAACTGC
TGCCGCCGCCGCTCCGTCCTGCAGGAATACAACATGGCAGTGGTCTCCTCAGCGATGATTCGCACCGCCC
GCAGCATAAGGCGCCTTGTCCTCCGGGCACAGCAGCGCACCCTGATCTCACTTAAATCAGCACAGTAACT
GCAGCACAGCACCACAATATTGTTCAAAATCCCACAGTGCAAGGCGCTGTATCCAAAGCTCATGGCGGGG
ACCACAGAACCCACGTGGCCATCATACCACAAGCGCAGGTAGATTAAGTGGCGACCCCTCATAAACACGC
TGGACATAAACATTACCTCTTTTGGCATGTTGTAATTCACCACCTCCCGGTACCATATAAACCTCTGATT
AAACATGGCGCCATCCACCACCATCCTAAACCAGCTGGCCAAAACCTGCCCGCCGGCTATACACTGCAGG
GAACCGGGACTGGAACAATGACAGTGGAGAGCCCAGGACTCGTAACCATGGATCATCATGCTCGTCATGA
TATCAATGTTGGCACAACACAGGCACACGTGCATACACTTCCTCAGGATTACAAGCTCCTCCCGCGTTAG
AACCATATCCCAGGGAACAACCCATTCCTGAATCAGCGTAAATCCCACACTGCAGGGAAGACCTCGCACG
TAACTCACGTTGTGCATTGTCAAAGTGTTACATTCGGGCAGCAGCGGATGATCCTCCAGTATGGTAGCGC
GGGTTTCTGTCTCAAAAGGAGGTAGACGATCCCTACTGTACGGAGTGCGCCGAGACAACCGAGATCGTGT
TGGTCGTAGTGTCATGCCAAATGGAACGCCGGACGTAGTCATATTTCCTGAAGCAAAACCAGGTGCGGGC
GTGACAAACAGATCTGCGTCTCCGGTCTCGCCGCTTAGATCGCTCTGTGTAGTAGTTGTAGTATATCCAC
TCTCTCAAAGCATCCAGGCGCCCCCTGGCTTCGGGTTCTATGTAAACTCCTTCATGCGCCGCTGCCCTGA
TAACATCCACCACCGCAGAATAAGCCACACCCAGCCAACCTACACATTCGTTCTGCGAGTCACACACGGG
AGGAGCGGGAAGAGCTGGAAGAACCATGTTTTTTTTTTTATTCCAAAAGATTATCCAAAACCTCAAAATG
AAGATCTATTAAGTGAACGCGCTCCCCTCCGGTGGCGTGGTCAAACTCTACAGCCAAAGAACAGATAATG
GCATTTGTAAGATGTTGCACAATGGCTTCCAAAAGGCAAACGGCCCTCACGTCCAAGTGGACGTAAAGGC
TAAACCCTTCAGGGTGAATCTCCTCTATAAACATTCCAGCACCTTCAACCATGCCCAAATAATTCTCATC
TCGCCACCTTCTCAATATATCTCTAAGCAAATCCCGAATATTAAGTCCGGCCATTGTAAAAATCTGCTCC
AGAGCGCCCTCCACCTTCAGCCTCAAGCAGCGAATCATGATTGCAAAAATTCAGGTTCCTCACAGACCTG
TATAAGATTCAAAAGCGGAACATTAACAAAAATACCGCGATCCCGTAGGTCCCTTCGCAGGGCCAGCTGA
ACATAATCGTGCAGGTCTGCACGGACCAGCGCGGCCACTTCCCCGCCAGGAACCATGACAAAAGAACCCA
CACTGATTATGACACGCATACTCGGAGCTATGCTAACCAGCGTAGCCCCGATGTAAGCTTGTTGCATGGG
CGGCGATATAAAATGCAAGGTGCTGCTCAAAAAATCAGGCAAAGCCTCGCGCAAAAAAGAAAGCACATCG
TAGTCATGCTCATGCAGATAAAGGCAGGTAAGCTCCGGAACCACCACAGAAAAAGACACCATTTTTCTCT
CAAACATGTCTGCGGGTTTCTGCATAAACACAAAATAAAATAACAAAAAAACATTTAAACATTAGAAGCC
TGTCTTACAACAGGAAAAACAACCCTTATAAGCATAAGACGGACTACGGCCATGCCGGCGTGACCGTAAA
AAAACTGGTCACCGTGATTAAAAAGCACCACCGACAGCTCCTCGGTCATGTCCGGAGTCATAATGTAAGA
CTCGGTAAACACATCAGGTTGATTCACATCGGTCAGTGCTAAAAAGCGACCGAAATAGCCCGGGGGAATA
CATACCCGCAGGCGTAGAGACAACATTACAGCCCCCATAGGAGGTATAACAAAATTAATAGGAGAGAAAA
ACACATAAACACCTGAAAAACCCTCCTGCCTAGGCAAAATAGCACCCTCCCGCTCCAGAACAACATACAG
CGCTTCCACAGCGGCAGCCATAACAGTCAGCCTTACCAGTAAAAAAGAAAACCTATTAAAAAAACACCAC
TCGACACGGCACCAGCTCAATCAGTCACAGTGTAAAAAAGGGCCAAGTGCAGAGCGAGTATATATAGGAC
TAAAAAATGACGTAACGGTTAAAGTCCACAAAAAACACCCAGAAAACCGCACGCGAACCTACGCCCAGAA
ACGAAAGCCAAAAAACCCACAACTTCCTCAAATCGTCACTTCCGTTTTCCCACGTTACGTCACTTCCCAT
TTTAAGAAAACTACAATTCCCAACACATACAAGTTACTCCGCCCTAAAACCTACGTCACCCGCCCCGTTC
CCACGCCCCGCGCCACGTCACAAACTCCACCCCCTCATTATCATATTGGCTTCAATCCAAAATAAGGTAT
ATTATTGATGATGTTACATCGTTAATTAACGATTTCGAACCCGGGGTACCGAATTCCTCGAGTCTAGAGG
AGCATGCGACGTCGCAATTCGCCCTATAGTGAGTCGTATTACAATTCACTGGCCGTCGTTTTACAACGTC
GTGACTGGGAAAACCCTGGCGTTACCCAACTTAATCGCCTTGCAGCACATCCCCCTTTCGCCAGCTGGCG
TAATAGCGAAGAGGCCCGCACCGATCGCCCTTCCCAACAGTTGCGCAGCCTGAATGGCGAATGGAAATTG
TAAGCGTTAATATTTTGTTAAAATTCGCGTTAAATTTTTGTTAAATCAGCTCATTTTTTAACCAATAGGC
CGAAATCGGCAAAATCCCTTATAAATCAAAAGAATAGACCGAGATAGGGT
[37 nt withheld, positions 31802-31838]
AAAGAACGTGGACTCCAACGTCAAAGG
[49 nt withheld, positions 31866-31914]
T
[91 nt withheld, positions 31916-32006]
G
[124 nt withheld, positions 32008-32131]
CCTGATGCGGTATTTTCTCCTTACGCATCTGTGCGGTATTTCACACCGCATACAGGTGGCACTTTTCGGG
GAAATGTGCGCGGAACCCCTATTTGTTTATTTTTCTAAATACATTCAAATATGTATCCGCTCATGAGACA
ATAACCCTGATAAATGCTTCAATAATATTGAAAAAGGAAGAGTATGAGTATTCAACATTTCCGTGTCGCC
CTTATTCCCTTTTTTGCGGCATTTTGCCTTCCTGTTTTTGCTCACCCAGAAACGCTGGTGAAAGTAAAAG
ATGCTGAAGATCAGTTGGGTGCACGAGTGGGTTACATCGAACTGGATCTCAACAGCGGTAAGATCCTTGA
GAGTTTTCGCCCCGAAGAACGTTTTCCAATGATGAGCACTTTTAAAGTTCTGCTATGTGGCGCGGTATTA
TCCCGTATTGACGCCGGGCAAGAGCAACTCGGTCGCCGCATACACTATTCTCAGAATGACTTGGTTGAGT
ACTCACCAGTCACAGAAAAGCATCTTACGGATGGCATGACAGTAAGAGAATTATGCAGTGCTGCCATAAC
CATGAGTGATAACACTGCGGCCAACTTACTTCTGACAACGATCGGAGGACCGAAGGAGCTAACCGCTTTT
TTGCACAACATGGGGGATCATGTAACTCGCCTTGATCGTTGGGAACCGGAGCTGAATGAAGCCATACCAA
ACGACGAGCGTGACACCACGATGCCTGTAGCAATGGCAACAACGTTGCGCAAACTATTAACTGGCGAACT
ACTTACTCTAGCTTCCCGGCAACAATTAATAGACTGGATGGAGGCGGATAAAGTTGCAGGACCACTTCTG
CGCTCGGCCCTTCCGGCTGGCTGGTTTATTGCTGATAAATCTGGAGCCGGTGAGCGTGGGTCTCGCGGTA
TCATTGCAGCACTGGGGCCAGATGGTAAGCCCTCCCGTATCGTAGTTATCTACACGACGGGGAGTCAGGC
AACTATGGATGAACGAAATAGACAGATCGCTGAGATAGGTGCCTCACTGATTAAGCATTGGTAACTGTCA
GACCAAGTTTACTCATATATACTTTAGATTGATTTAAAACTTCATTTTTAATTTAAAAGGATCTAGGTGA
AGATCCTTTTTGATAATCTCATGACCAAAATCCCTTAACGTGAGTTTTCGTTCCACTGAGCGTCAGACCC
CGTAGAAAAGATCAAAGGATCTTCTTGAGATCCTTTTTTTCTGCGCGTAATCTGCTGCTTGCAAACAAAA
AAACCACCGCTACCAGCGGTGGTTTGTTTGCCGGATCAAGAGCTACCAACTCTTTTTCCGAAGGTAACTG
GCTTCAGCAGAGCGCAGATACCAAATACTGTTCTTCTAGTGTAGCCGTAGTTAGGCCACCACTTCAAGAA
CTCTGTAGCACCGCCTACATACCTCGCTCTGCTAATCCTGTTACCAGTGGCTGCTGCCAGTGGCGATAAG
TCGTGTCTTACCGGGTTGGACTCAAGACGATAGTTACCGGATAAGGCGCAGCGGTCGGGCTGAACGGGGG
GTTCGTGCACACAGCCCAGCTTGGAGCGAACGACCTACACCGAACTGAGATACCTACAGCGTGAGCTATG
AGAAAGCGCCACGCTTCCCGAAGGGAGAAAGGCGGACAGGTATCCGGTAAGCGGCAGGGTCGGAACAGGA
GAGCGCACGAGGGAGCTTCCAGGGGGAAACGCCTGGTATCTTTATAGTCCTGTCGGGTTTCGCCACCTCT
GACTTGAGCGTCGATTTTTGTGATGCTCGTCAGGGGGGCGGAGCCTATGGAAAAACGCCAGCAACGCGGC
CTTTTTACGGTTCCTGGCCTTTTGCTGGCCTTTTGCTCACATGTTCTTTCCTGCGTTATCCCCTGATTCT
GTGGATAACCGTATTACCGCCTTTGAGTGAGCTGATACCGCTCGCCGCAGCCGAACGACCGAGCGCAGCG
AGTCAGTGAGCGAGGAAGCGGAAGAGCGCCCAATACGCAAACCGCCTCTCCCCGCGCGTTGGCCGATTCA
TTAATGCAGCTGGCACGACAGGTTTCCCGACTGGAAAGCGGGCAGTGAGCGCAACGCAATTAATGTGAGT
TAGCTCACTCATTAGGCACCCCAGGCTTTACACTTTATGCTTCCGGCTCGTATGTTGTGTGGAATTGTGA
GCGGATAACAATTTCACACAGGAAACAGCTATGACCATGATTACGCCAAGCTATTTAGGTGACACTATAG
AATACTCAAGCTAGTTAATTAACGTTAATTAACATCATCAATAATATACCTTATTTTGGATTGAAGCCAA
TATGATAATGAGGGGGTGGAGTTTGTGACGTGGCGCGGGGCGTGGGAACGGGGCGGGTGACGTAGTAGTG
TGGCGGAAGTGTGATGTTGCAAGTGTGGCGGAACACATGTAAGCGACGGATGTGGCAAAAGTGACGTTTT
TGGTGTGCGCCGGTGTACACAGGAAGTGACAATTTTCGCGCGGTTTTAGGCGGATGTTGTAGTAAATTTG
GGCGTAACCGAGTAAGATTTGGCCATTTTCGCGGGAAAACTGAATAAGAGGAAGTGAAATCTGAATAATT
TTGTGTTACTCATAGCGCGTAATCTCTAGCAT
Features (pLannotate 1.2.2; 45 found; start..end, strand, type, name):
     95..398     +  enhancer       CMV enhancer: human cytomegalovirus immediate early enhancer
    399..602     +  promoter       CMV promoter: human cytomegalovirus (CMV) immediate early promoter
    664..1248    +  misc_feature   IRES2: internal ribosome entry site (IRES) of the encephalomyocarditis virus (EMCV)
   1257..1934    +  CDS            DsRed-Express: rapidly maturing tetrameric variant of DsRed fluorescent protein (Bevis and Glick, 2002) mammalian codon-optimized
   1963..2044    +  polyA_signal   SV40 poly(A) signal: SV40 polyadenylation signal
   2227..2646    +  CDS            IX: CAP9_ADE05 - Experimental evidence at protein level: Swiss-Prot protein existence level 1. Structural component of the virion that acts as a cement protein on the capsid exterior and forms triskelion structures consisting of three molecules that stabilize three hexon trimers at the center of each icosahedral facet and fixes the peripentonal hexons. Dispensable for assembly. During virus entry, recruits the anterograde motor kinesin-1 to the capsid docked at the nuclear pore complex thereby subjecting the docked capsid to a pulling force. The resulting tension leads to capsid disruption, disper
   2733..3962    -  CDS            IVa2 (fragment): PKG1_ADEM1 - Protein inferred from homology: Swiss-Prot protein existence level 3. Component of the packaging machinery which encapsidates the viral DNA into preformed capsids and transcriptional activator of the viral major late promoter (MLP). Binds, along with packaging proteins 2 and 3, to the specific packaging sequence on the left end of viral genomic DNA and displays ATPase activity thereby providing the power stroke of the packaging machinery. The activity of packaging protein IVa2 is stimulated by protein 33K which acts as a terminase. May be the protein that pumps DNA into the capsid
   3818..6985    -  CDS            POL: DPOL_ADE05 - Experimental evidence at protein level: Swiss-Prot protein existence level 1. Eukaryotic-type DNA polymerase involved in viral genomic replication. DNA synthesis is protein primed, and acts in a strand displacement replication. Assembles in complex with viral pTP, DBP, host NFIA and host POU2F1/OCT1 on viral origin of replication. The polymerase covalently transfers dCMP onto pTP, thereby initiating complementary strand synthesis. From Human adenovirus C serotype 5 (HAdV-5) (Human adenovirus 5).
   7204..9207    -  CDS            PTP: TERM_ADE05 - Experimental evidence at protein level: Swiss-Prot protein existence level 1. Protein covalently bound to the viral DNA that acts as a primer for viral genomic replication by DNA strand displacement. Assembles on the viral origin of replication in an initiation complex with viral polymerase, DBP, host NFIA and host POU2F1/OCT1. During initiation, the polymerase covalently couples the first dCTP with Ser- 580 of pTP. The terminal protein stimulates the template activity over 20 fold compared to protein-free templates. Neo-synthesized viral genomes are linked to two preterminal prot
   9236..9392    +  ncRNA          VA: Accession: RF00102 - VA RNA
   9491..9648    +  ncRNA          VA: Accession: RF00102 - VA RNA
   9666..10910   +  CDS            L1: PKG3_ADE05 - Experimental evidence at protein level: Swiss-Prot protein existence level 1. Involved in viral genome packaging through its interaction with packaging proteins 1 and 2. After proteolytic cleavage by adenovirus protease, L1 52/55k protein is removed from the capsid during viral maturation. From Human adenovirus C serotype 5 (HAdV-5) (Human adenovirus 5).
  10934..12688   +  CDS            CAP3_ADE05: Experimental evidence at protein level: Swiss-Prot protein existence level 1. Structural component of the virion that acts as a cement protein on the capsid exterior and which mediates the interactions between the hexons, including the peripentonal hexons, and reaches all the way to the penton vertices. Two hexon linking proteins IIIa, one from each facet, stabilize the unique edge interface between a pair of facets. As the virus enters the host cell, hexon linking proteins IIIa are shed concomitant with virion acidification in the endosome. During virus assembly, seems to play a role in the s
  12773..14485   +  CDS            L2: CAPSP_ADE05 - Experimental evidence at protein level: Swiss-Prot protein existence level 1. Major capsid protein that self-associates to form penton base pentamers, each in the shape of a pentagon, situated at the 12 vertices of the pseudo T=25 capsid. Involved in virus secondary attachment to host cell after initial attachment by the fiber protein. Binds host integrin heterodimer ITGAV-ITGB5 (alphaV-beta5) thereby triggering clathrin-mediated endocytosis of virions. Mediates initial virus attachment to CXADR-negative cells. Binding to integrins ITGAV-ITGB5 also seems to induce macropinocytosi
  14495..15088   +  CDS            L2: NP_ADE02 - Experimental evidence at protein level: Swiss-Prot protein existence level 1. Plays a role in the inhibition of host immune response within the nucleus. Interacts with cellular nucleosomes and immobilizes the host immune danger signal HMGB1 on chromatin. In turn, prevents HMGB1 release out of the cell and thus decreases inflammation. Plays also a role in the wrapping and condensation of the viral DNA. May also promote viral genome import into the nucleus. From Human adenovirus C serotype 2 (HAdV-2) (Human adenovirus 2).
  15161..16264   +  CDS            L2: CORE5_ADE05 - Experimental evidence at protein level: Swiss-Prot protein existence level 1. Associates loosely with the viral DNA to form an outer shell around the nucleoprotein-DNA complex and links it with the capsid by binding the endosome lysis protein. Dissociates from the viral genome during entry. Might be involved in nuclear capsid assembly of the viral particles through its association with NPM1/nucleophosmin. From Human adenovirus C serotype 5 (HAdV-5) (Human adenovirus 5).
  16295..16534   +  CDS            COR10_ADE02: Experimental evidence at protein level: Swiss-Prot protein existence level 1. [Pre-core protein X]: Interacts with the viral DNA and aids in tightly condensing it within the capsid. Cleavage of pre-core protein X may serve to partially relax this structure within the mature virion prior to its entry into the nucleus. From Human adenovirus C serotype 2 (HAdV-2) (Human adenovirus 2).
  16620..17369   +  CDS            L3: CAP6_ADE05 - Experimental evidence at protein level: Swiss-Prot protein existence level 1. [Protease cofactor]: Cofactor that activates the viral protease. Binds to viral protease in a 1:1 ratio. From Human adenovirus C serotype 5 (HAdV-5) (Human adenovirus 5).
  17458..20313   +  CDS            L3 (sequence partly withheld): CAPSH_ADE05 - Experimental evidence at protein level: Swiss-Prot protein existence level 1. Major capsid protein that self-associates to form 240 hexon trimers, each in the shape of a hexagon, building most of the pseudo T=25 capsid. Assembled into trimeric units with the help of the chaperone shutoff protein. Transported by pre-protein VI to the nucleus where it associates with other structural proteins to form an empty capsid. Might be involved, through its interaction with host dyneins, in the intracellular microtubule-dependent transport of incoming viral capsid to the nucleus. From Human
  20349..20960   +  CDS            L3: PRO_ADE05 - Experimental evidence at transcript level: Swiss-Prot protein existence level 2. Cleaves viral precursor proteins (pTP, pIIIa, pVI, pVII, pVIII, and pX) inside newly assembled particles giving rise to mature virions. Protease complexed to its cofactor slides along the viral DNA to specifically locate and cleave the viral precursors. Mature virions have a weakened organization compared to the unmature virions, thereby facilitating subsequent uncoating. Without maturation, the particle lacks infectivity and is unable to uncoat. Late in adenovirus infection, in the cytoplasm, may part
  21062..22648   -  CDS            DBP: DNB2_ADE05 - Experimental evidence at protein level: Swiss-Prot protein existence level 1. Plays a role in the elongation phase of viral strand displacement replication by unwinding the template in an ATP- independent fashion, employing its capacity to form multimers. Also enhances the rate of initiation. Released from template upon second strand synthesis. Assembles in complex with viral pTP, viral pol, host NFIA and host POU2F1/OCT1 on viral origin of replication. Covers the whole ssDNA genome during synthesis. The complementary strand synthesis induces its relese from DNA template. May inhi
  22677..25097   +  CDS            L4: SHUT_ADE05 - Experimental evidence at protein level: Swiss-Prot protein existence level 1. Protein that inhibits host translation while promoting late viral translation by ribosome shunting. Blocks host cap-dependent translation by binding to eIF4G, displacing MKNK1 from cap initiation complexes and preventing EIF4E phosphorylation. Binds to the tripartite leader sequence of viral late mRNAs and recruits host eIF4G, PABPC1/poly-A binding protein and 40S ribosomes subunits on viral mRNAs, allowing ribosome shunting and efficient translation of late viral mRNAs even though conventional translati
  25310..25693   +  CDS            SF33K_ADE02 (fragment): Experimental evidence at protein level: Swiss-Prot protein existence level 1. Probably functions as the small terminase that is part of the molecular motor that translocates genomic DNA in empty capsid during DNA packaging. This motor is located at a unique vertex and comprises at least the IVa2 ATPase, the small terminase 33K and probably a portal. Forms a ring-like structure of about 17 nm in which genomic DNA is translocated into the capsid. Stimulates IVa2 ATPase activity in the presence of the viral genome. Once the DNA is packaged, the terminase detaches: the 33K protein is present in th
  25784..26464   +  CDS            L4: CAP8_ADE02 - Experimental evidence at protein level: Swiss-Prot protein existence level 1. [Hexon-linking protein-C]: Structural component of the virion that acts as a cement protein on the capsid interior and which glue the peripentonal hexons and group-of-nine hexons together. From Human adenovirus C serotype 2 (HAdV-2) (Human adenovirus 2).
  26518..28260   +  CDS            SPIKE_ADE05: Experimental evidence at protein level: Swiss-Prot protein existence level 1. Forms spikes that protrude from each vertex of the icosahedral capsid. Interacts with host coxsackievirus and adenovirus receptor CXADR located at the cell tight junctions to provide virion initial attachment to target cell. The fiber protein binds to CXADR with a higher affinity than CXADR binds to itself, thereby blocking the cell-cell adhesion function of CXADR dimers and leading to local disruption of the tight junction. Fiber protein present on neo- synthesized particles may thus disrupt the junctional integrity
  28393..28470   -  CDS            E417_ADE03: Protein predicted: Swiss-Prot protein existence level 4. From Human adenovirus B serotype 3 (HAdV-3) (Human adenovirus 3).
  28672..29553   -  CDS            E434_ADE02: Experimental evidence at protein level: Swiss-Prot protein existence level 1. Plays a major role to prevent cellular inhibition of viral genome replication by nuclear bodies. Assembles an SCF-like E3 ubiquitin ligase complex based on the cellular proteins ELOB, ELOC, CUL5 and RBX1, in cooperation with viral E1B-55K. This viral RING-type ligase ubiquitinates cellular substrates prior to proteasomal degradation: p53/TP53, LIG4, MRE11-RAD50-NBS1 (MRN) complex, ITGA3, DAXX and BLM. From Human adenovirus C serotype 2 (HAdV-2) (Human adenovirus 2).
  29832..30179   -  CDS            E411_ADE05: Experimental evidence at protein level: Swiss-Prot protein existence level 1. From Human adenovirus C serotype 5 (HAdV-5) (Human adenovirus 5).
  30179..30568   -  CDS            E4RF2_ADE02: Protein predicted: Swiss-Prot protein existence level 4. From Human adenovirus C serotype 2 (HAdV-2) (Human adenovirus 2).
  30619..31002   -  CDS            E4RF1_ADE02: Experimental evidence at protein level: Swiss-Prot protein existence level 1. May modulate tight-junctions functions of infected cells through interactions with PDZ proteins. E4 ORF1 has ben show for Adenovirus 9 to interact with protein involved in tight junction regulation. May play a role in mTOR activation by activating PI3- kinase, thus overriding cellular checkpoint for translation. From Human adenovirus C serotype 2 (HAdV-2) (Human adenovirus 2).
  31312..31414   -  repeat_region  ITR: inverted terminal repeat of human adenovirus serotype 5 inverted
  31494..31512   -  promoter       T7 promoter: promoter for bacteriophage T7 RNA polymerase
  31515..31672   +  CDS            lacZα (fragment): LacZα fragment of β-galactosidase; lacZ fragment
  31703..32131   -  rep_origin     f1 ori (sequence partly withheld): f1 bacteriophage origin of replication; arrow indicates direction of (+) strand synthesis
  32132..32183   -  misc_feature   bom (fragment): basis of mobility region from pBR322
  32210..32314   +  promoter       AmpR promoter: bla
  32315..33175   +  CDS            AmpR: β-lactamase; bla; confers resistance to ampicillin, carbenicillin, and related antibiotics
  33346..33934   +  rep_origin     ori: high-copy-number ColE1/pMB1/pBR322/pUC origin of replication
  34117..34209   +  CDS            lacI (fragment): lac repressor; lacI; The lac repressor binds to the lac operator to inhibit transcription in E. coli. This inhibition can be relieved by adding lactose or isopropyl-β-D-thiogalactopyranoside (IPTG).
  34222..34243   +  protein_bind   CAP binding site: CAP binding activates transcription in the presence of cAMP. E. coli catabolite activator protein
  34258..34288   +  promoter       lac promoter: promoter for the E. coli lac operon
  34292..34314   +  protein_bind   lac operator (fragment): The lac repressor binds to the lac operator to inhibit transcription in E. coli. This inhibition can be relieved by adding lactose or isopropyl-β-D-thiogalactopyranoside (IPTG). lac repressor encoded by lacI
  34354..34372   +  promoter       SP6 promoter: promoter for bacteriophage SP6 RNA polymerase
  34404..34506   +  repeat_region  ITR: inverted terminal repeat of human adenovirus serotype 5 inverted
  34594..34744   +  misc_signal    Ad5 Ψ: packaging signal for adenovirus serotype 5
