[The description below was written by a language model from this plasmid's Addgene catalogue record and pLannotate feature annotations shown in this document.]
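Description:
pAdx-CMV-dsRed is a recombinant adenoviral genome plasmid built on the Clontech pAdenoX backbone and designed to produce a human adenovirus serotype 5-based vector expressing a red fluorescent reporter. The catalogue lists a total size of about 34.2 kb, while the annotated full sequence is slightly longer at about 34.8 kb. In bacteria it is maintained through a ColE1/pUC-type origin and selected with ampicillin via the bla gene. The record describes it as low copy, which is common for plasmids this large. The bacterial segment also contains an f1 origin, lac promoter/operator and lacZα remnants, and T7 and SP6 promoters, and it sits between the two Ad5 inverted terminal repeats.

The payload was inserted between retained I-CeuI and PI-SceI sites, next to the left ITR and the Ad5 Ψ packaging signal. It consists of the CMV immediate-early enhancer and promoter, an EMCV IRES, a mammalian codon-optimized DsRed-Express coding sequence and an SV40 polyadenylation signal. No coding sequence is annotated between the promoter and the IRES, so DsRed-Express appears to be the only transgene, translated through the IRES.

The remainder of the construct carries Ad5 genes for replication (polymerase, preterminal protein, DNA-binding protein), VA RNAs, packaging proteins, capsid and core components such as hexon, penton base and fiber, and E4 open reading frames. No E1 or E3 genes are annotated, and the cassette lies immediately upstream of protein IX, which is consistent with an E1/E3-deleted, replication-defective vector that would need a complementing cell line, although the record does not say this explicitly. The stated purpose is CMV-driven dsRed expression, which suits the construct to use as a reporter or control adenovirus for marking transduced mammalian cells.
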