Addgene plasmid #73349: pAdx-CMV-dsRed
Purpose: Express dsRed under CMV promoter
Depositing lab: Kazuhiro Oka. Depositing organization: Baylor College of Medicine.
Backbone
  Vector backbone: pAdenoX
  Backbone manufacturer: Clontech
  Backbone size w/o insert (bp): 32705
  Total vector size (bp): 34155
  Vector type: Adenoviral
Growth in bacteria
  Bacterial resistance: Ampicillin, 100 μg/mL
  Growth temperature: 37°C
  Growth strain: NEB Stable
  Copy number: Low Copy
Gene/Insert
  Gene/Insert name: CMV-IRES-dsRed
  Species: Synthetic
  Insert size (bp): 1451
  Promoter: CMV
  Cloning method: Restriction Enzyme; 5′ cloning site I-CeuI (not destroyed); 3′ cloning site PI-SceI (not destroyed)
  Sequencing primers: 5′ AATCTTACTCGGTTACGCCC; 3′ CGGCTGCTGCAAAACAGATAC
Terms and licenses: Academic/Nonprofit Terms; Industry Terms: Not Available to Industry
How to cite: pAdx-CMV-dsRed was a gift from Kazuhiro Oka (Addgene plasmid # 73349 ; http://n2t.net/addgene:73349 ; RRID:Addgene_73349)
