>Addgene plasmid #73349 | pAdx-CMV-dsRed | addgene partial sequence | sequence record 137040 | CMV-F 5'-CGCAAATGGGCGGTAGGCGTG-3'
CAGAGCTGGTTTAGTGAACCGTCAGATCCGCTAGCAAGCTTGGATCCCGGGCGGCCGCAATTGATCCGCC
CCTCTCCCTCCCCCCCCCCCTAACGTTACTGGCCGAAGCCGCTTGGAATAAGGCCGGTGTGCGTTTGTCT
ATATGTTATTTTCCACCATATTGCCGTCTTTTGGCAATGTGAGGGCCCGGAAACCTGGCCCTGTCTTCTT
GACGAGCATTCCTAGGGGTCTTTCCCCTCTCGCCAAAGGAATGCAAGGTCTGTTGAATGTCGTGAAGGAA
GCAGTTCCTCTGGAAGCTTCTTGAAGACAAACAACGTCTGTAGCGACCCTTTGCAGGCAGCGGAACCCCC
CACCTGGCGACAGGTGCCTCTGCGGCCAAAAGCCACGTGTATAAGATACACCTGCAAAGGCGGCACAACC
CCAGTGCCACGTTGTGAGTTGGATAGTTGTGGAAAGAGTCAAATGGCTCTCCTCAAGCGTATTCAACAAG
GGGCTGAAGGATGCCCAGAAGGTACCCCATTGTATGGGATCTGATCTGGGGCCTCGGTACACATGCTTTA
CATGTGTTTAGTCGAGGTTAAAAAAACGTCTAGGCCCCCGAACCACGGGGACGTGGTTTTCCTTTGAAAA
ACACGATGATAATATGGCCACAAGATCCACCATGGCCTCCTCCGAGGACGTCATCAAGGAGTTCATGCGC
TTCAAGGTGCGCATGGAGGGCTCCGTGAACGGCCAC
