>Addgene plasmid #73349 | pAdx-CMV-dsRed | addgene partial sequence | sequence record 137041 | pShuttle-R 5'-CACAATGCTTCCATCAAACG-3'
AGATACAAAACTACATAAGACCCCCACCTTATATATTCTTTCCCACCCTTAACCACGCCCAGATCTTCGA
GTCGATGCCATTTCATTACCTCTTTCTCCGCACCCGACATAGATACGCGCCACGCGTGCAGATGAGTTTG
GACAAACCACAACTAGAATGCAGTGAAAAAAATGCTTTATTTGTGAAATTTGTGATGCTATTGCTTTATT
TGTAACCATTATAAGCTGCAATAAACAAGTTCTAGTCACTTACTTATCGATAGGAATTCCTACAGGAACA
GGTGGTGGCGGCCCTCGGCGCGCTCGTACTGCTCCACGATGGTGTAGTCCTCGTTGTGGGAGGTGATGTC
CAGCTTGGAGTCCACGTAGTAGTAGCCGGGCAGCTGCACGGGCTTCTTGGCCATGTAGATGGACTTGAAC
TCCACCAGGTAGTGGCCGCCGTCCTTCAGCTTCAGGGCCTTGTGGATCTCGCCCTTCAGCACGCCGTCGC
GGGGGTACAGGCGCTCGGTGGAGGCCTCCCAGCCCATAGTCTTCTTCTGCATTACGGGGCCGTCGGAGGG
GAAGTTCACGCCGATGAACTTCACCTTGTAGATGAAGGAGCCGTCCTGCAGGGAGGAGTCCTGGGTCACG
GTCACCACGCCGCCGTCCTCGAAGTTCATCACGCGCTCCCACTTGAAGCCCTCGGGGAAGGACAGCTTCT
TGTAGTCGGGGATGTCGGCGGGGTGCTTCACGTACACCTTGGAGCCGTACTGGAACTGGGGGGACAGGAT
GTCCCAGGCGAAGGGCAGGGGGCCGCCCTTGGTCACCTTCAGCTTGGCGGTCTGGGTGCCCTCGTAGGGG
